>Addgene plasmid #73014 | pQCXIP-EGFP-F | depositor full sequence | sequence record 136650 | pQCXIP-EGFP-F sequence 8027 bps
TCCGCGTTACATAACTTACGGTAAATGGCCCGCCTGGCTGACCGCCCAACGACCCCCGCCCATTGACGTC
AATAATGACGTATGTTCCCATAGTAACGCCAATAGGGACTTTCCATTGACGTCAATGGGTGGAGTATTTA
CGGTAAACTGCCCACTTGGCAGTACATCAAGTGTATCATATGCCAAGTACGCCCCCTATTGACGTCAATG
ACGGTAAATGGCCCGCCTGGCATTATGCCCAGTACATGACCTTATGGGACTTTCCTACTTGGCAGTACAT
CTACGTATTAGTCATCGCTATTACCATGGTGATGCGGTTTTGGCAGTACATCAATGGGCGTGGATAGCGG
TTTGACTCACGGGGATTTCCAAGTCTCCACCCCATTGACGTCAATGGGAGTTTGTTTTGGCACCAAAATC
AACGGGACTTTCCAAAATGTCGTAACAACTCCGCCCCATTGACGCAAATGGGCGGTAGGCGTGTACGGTG
GGAGGTCTATATAAGCAGAGCTCAATAAAAGAGCCCACAACCCCTCACTCGGCGCGCCAGTCTTCCGATA
GACTGCGTCGCCCGGGTACCCGTATTCCCAATAAAGCCTCTTGCTGTTTGCATCCGAATCGTGGTCTCGC
TGTTCCTTGGGAGGGTCTCCTCTGAGTGATTGACTACCCACGACGGGGGTCTTTCATTTGGGGGCTCGTC
CGGGATTTGGAGACCCCTGCCCAGGGACCACCGACCCACCACCGGGAGGTAAGCTGGCCAGCAACTTATC
TGTGTCTGTCCGATTGTCTAGTGTCTATGTTTGATGTTATGCGCCTGCGTCTGTACTAGTTAGCTAACTA
GCTCTGTATCTGGCGGACCCGTGGTGGAACTGACGAGTTCTGAACACCCGGCCGCAACCCTGGGAGACGT
CCCAGGGACTTTGGGGGCCGTTTTTGTGGCCCGACCTGAGGAAGGGAGTCGATGTGGAATCCGACCCCGT
CAGGATATGTGGTTCTGGTAGGAGACGAGAACCTAAAACAGTTCCCGCCTCCGTCTGAATTTTTGCTTTC
GGTTTGGAACCGAAGCCGCGCGTCTTGTCTGCTGCAGCGCTGCAGCATCGTTCTGTGTTGTCTCTGTCTG
ACTGTGTTTCTGTATTTGTCTGAAAATTAGGGCCAGACTGTTACCACTCCCTTAAGTTTGACCTTAGGTC
ACTGGAAAGATGTCGAGCGGATCGCTCACAACCAGTCGGTAGATGTCAAGAAGAGACGTTGGGTTACCTT
CTGCTCTGCAGAATGGCCAACCTTTAACGTCGGATGGCCGCGAGACGGCACCTTTAACCGAGACCTCATC
ACCCAGGTTAAGATCAAGGTCTTTTCACCTGGCCCGCATGGACACCCAGACCAGGTCCCCTACATCGTGA
CCTGGGAAGCCTTGGCTTTTGACCCCCCTCCCTGGGTCAAGCCCTTTGTACACCCTAAGCCTCCGCCTCC
TCTTCCTCCATCCGCCCCGTCTCTCCCCCTTGAACCTCCTCGTTCGACCCCGCCTCGATCCTCCCTTTAT
CCAGCCCTCACTCCTTCTCTAGGCGCCGGAATTGAAGATCTGGGGGATCGATCCTCTAGAGTCCGTTACA
TAACTTACGGTAAATGGCCCGCCTGGCTGACCGCCCAACGACCCCCGCCCATTGACGTCAATAATGACGT
ATGTTCCCATAGTAACGCCAATAGGGACTTTCCATTGACGTCAATGGGTGGAGTATTTACGGTAAACTGC
CCACTTGGCAGTACATCAAGTGTATCATATGCCAAGTACGCCCCCTATTGACGTCAATGACGGTAAATGG
CCCGCCTGGCATTATGCCCAGTACATGACCTTATGGGACTTTCCTACTTGGCAGTACATCTACGTATTAG
TCATCGCTATTACCATGGTGATGCGGTTTTGGCAGTACATCAATGGGCGTGGATAGCGGTTTGACTCACG
GGGATTTCCAAGTCTCCACCCCATTGACGTCAATGGGAGTTTGTTTTGGCACCAAAATCAACGGGACTTT
CCAAAATGTCGTAACAACTCCGCCCCATTGACGCAAATGGGCGGTAGGCGTGTACGGTGGGAGGTCTATA
TAAGCAGAGCTCGTTTAGTGAACCGTCAGATCGCCTGGAGACGCCATCCACGCTGTTTTGACCTCCATAG
AAGACACCGGGACCGATCCAGCCTCCGCGGCCGGGAACGGTGCATTGGAACGGACCTGCAGGAATTGATC
CGCGGCCGCACCGGTAGGCCTCGTACGCTTAATTAACGGATCCGGTACCGAATTCGCGGCCGCACTCGAG
ATGCTACCGGTCGCCACCATGGTGAGCAAGGGCGAGGAGCTGTTCACCGGGGTGGTGCCCATCCTGGTCG
AGCTGGACGGCGACGTAAACGGCCACAAGTTCAGCGTGTCCGGCGAGGGCGAGGGCGATGCCACCTACGG
CAAGCTGACCCTGAAGTTCATCTGCACCACCGGCAAGCTGCCCGTGCCCTGGCCCACCCTCGTGACCACC
CTGACCTACGGCGTGCAGTGCTTCAGCCGCTACCCCGACCACATGAAGCAGCACGACTTCTTCAAGTCCG
CCATGCCCGAAGGCTACGTCCAGGAGCGCACCATCTTCTTCAAGGACGACGGCAACTACAAGACCCGCGC
CGAGGTGAAGTTCGAGGGCGACACCCTGGTGAACCGCATCGAGCTGAAGGGCATCGACTTCAAGGAGGAC
GGCAACATCCTGGGGCACAAGCTGGAGTACAACTACAACAGCCACAACGTCTATATCATGGCCGACAAGC
AGAAGAACGGCATCAAGGTGAACTTCAAGATCCGCCACAACATCGAGGACGGCAGCGTGCAGCTCGCCGA
CCACTACCAGCAGAACACCCCCATCGGCGACGGCCCCGTGCTGCTGCCCGACAACCACTACCTGAGCACC
CAGTCCGCCCTGAGCAAAGACCCCAACGAGAAGCGCGATCACATGGTCCTGCTGGAGTTCGTGACCGCCG
CCGGGATCACTCTCGGCATGGACGAGCTGTACAAGTCCGGACTCAGATCTAAGCTGAACCCTCCTGATGA
GAGTGGCCCCGGCTGCATGAGCTGCAAGTGTGTGCTCTCCTGAGGATCCGGAATTCCGCCCCCCCCCCCC
CCCCCCCTCTCCCTCCCCCCCCCCTAACGTTACTGGCCGAAGCCGCTTGGAATAAGGCCGGTGTGCGTTT
GTCTATATGTTATTTTCCACCATATTGCCGTCTTTTGGCAATGTGAGGGCCCGGAAACCTGGCCCTGTCT
TCTTGACGAGCATTCCTAGGGGTCTTTCCCCTCTCGCCAAAGGAATGCAAGGTCTGTTGAATGTCGTGAA
GGAAGCAGTTCCTCTGGAAGCTTCTTGAAGACAAACAACGTCTGTAGCGACCCTTTGCAGGCAGCGGAAC
CCCCCACCTGGCGACAGGTGCCTCTGCGGCCAAAAGCCACGTGTATAAGATACACCTGCAAAGGCGGCAC
AACCCCAGTGCCACGTTGTGAGTTGGATAGTTGTGGAAAGAGTCAAATGGCTCTCCTCAAGCGTATTCAA
CAAGGGGCTGAAGGATGCCCAGAAGGTACCCCATTGTATGGGATCTGATCTGGGGCCTCGGTGCACATGC
TTTACATGTGTTTAGTCGAGGTTAAAAAAACGTCTAGGCCCCCCGAACCACGGGGACGTGGTTTTCCTTT
GAAAAACACGATGATAAGCTTGCCACAACCCACAAGGAGACGACCTTCCATGACCGAGTACAAGCCCACG
GTGCGCCTCGCCACCCGCGACGACGTCCCCCGGGCCGTACGCACCCTCGCCGCCGCGTTCGCCGACTACC
CCGCCACGCGCCACACCGTCGACCCGGACCGCCACATCGAGCGGGTCACCGAGCTGCAAGAACTCTTCCT
CACGCGCGTCGGGCTCGACATCGGCAAGGTGTGGGTCGCGGACGACGGCGCCGCGGTGGCGGTCTGGACC
ACGCCGGAGAGCGTCGAAGCGGGGGCGGTGTTCGCCGAGATCGGCCCGCGCATGGCCGAGTTGAGCGGTT
CCCGGCTGGCCGCGCAGCAACAGATGGAAGGCCTCCTGGCGCCGCACCGGCCCAAGGAGCCCGCGTGGTT
CCTGGCCACCGTCGGCGTCTCGCCCGACCACCAGGGCAAGGGTCTGGGCAGCGCCGTCGTGCTCCCCGGA
GTGGAGGCGGCCGAGCGCGCCGGGGTGCCCGCCTTCCTGGAGACCTCCGCGCCCCGCAACCTCCCCTTCT
ACGAGCGGCTCGGCTTCACCGTCACCGCCGACGTCGAGGTGCCCGAAGGACCGCGCACCTGGTGCATGAC
CCGCAAGCCCGGTGCCTGACGCCCGCCCCACGACCCGCAGCGCCCGACCGAAAGGAGCGCACGACCCCAT
GGCTCCGACCGAAGCCACCCGGGGCGGCCCCGCCGACCCCGCACCCGCCCCCGAGGCCCACCGACTCTAG
TCGAGGGCTGCAGCGCTGCAGAGGCCGAGTGCAGAACTGCTCCAAAGGGACCTCAAGGCTTTCCGAGGGA
CACTAGGCTGACTCCATCGAGCCAGTGTAGAGATAAGCTTATCGATTAGTCCAATTTGTTAAAGACAGGA
TATCAGTGGTCCAGGCTCTAGTTTTGACTCAACAATATCACCAGCTGAAGCCTATAGAGTACGAGCCATA
GATAAAATAAAAGATTTTATTTAGTCTCCAGAAAAAGGGGGGAATGAAAGACCCCACCTGTAGGTTTGGC
AAGCTAGCTTAAGTAACGCCATTTTGCAAGGCATGGAAAAATACATAACTGAGAATAGAGAAGTTCAGAT
CAAGGTCAGGAACAGATGGAACAGGGTCGACCCTAGAGAACCATCAGATGTTTCCAGGGTGCCCCAAGGA
CCTGAAATGACCCTGTGCCTTATTTGAACTAACCAATCAGTTCGCTTCTCGCTTCTGTTCGCGCGCTTCT
GCTCCCCGAGCTCAATAAAAGAGCCCACAACCCCTCACTCGGGGCGCCAGTCCTCCGATTGACTGAGTCG
CCCGGGTACCCGTGTATCCAATAAACCCTCTTGCAGTTGCATCCGACTTGTGGTCTCGCTGTTCCTTGGG
AGGGTCTCCTCTGAGTGATTGACTACCCGTCAGCGGGGGTCTTTCATTTGGGGGCTCGTCCGGGATCGGG
AGACCCCTGCCCAGGGACCACCGACCCACCACCGGGAGGTAAGCTGGCTGCCTCGCGCGTTTCGGTGATG
ACGGTGAAAACCTCTGACACATGCAGCTCCCGGAGACGGTCACAGCTTGTCTGTAAGCGGATGCCGGGAG
CAGACAAGCCCGTCAGGGCGCGTCAGCGGGTGTTGGCGGGTGTCGGGGCGCAGCCATGACCCAGTCACGT
AGCGATAGCGGAGTGTAGATCCGGCTGTGGAATGTGTGTCAGTTAGGGTGTGGAAAGTCCCCAGGCTCCC
CAGCAGGCAGAAGTATGCAAAGCATGCATCTCAATTAGTCAGCAACCAGGTGTGGAAAGTCCCCAGGCTC
CCCAGCAGGCAGAAGTATGCAAAGCATGCATCTCAATTAGTCAGCAACCATAGTCCCGCCCCTAACTCCG
CCCATCCCGCCCCTAACTCCGCCCAGTTCCGCCCATTCTCCGCCCCATGGCTGACTAATTTTTTTTATTT
ATGCAGAGGCCGAGGCCGCCTCGGCCTCTGAGCTATTCCAGAAGTAGTGAGGAGGCTTTTTTGGAGGCCT
AGGCTTTTGCAAAAAGCTTACTGGCTTAACTATGCGGCATCAGAGCAGATTGTACTGAGAGTGCACCATA
TGCGGTGTGAAATACCGCACAGATGCGTAAGGAGAAAATACCGCATCAGGCGCTCTTCCGCTTCCTCGCT
CACTGACTCGCTGCGCTCGGTCGTTCGGCTGCGGCGAGCGGTATCAGCTCACTCAAAGGCGGTAATACGG
TTATCCACAGAATCAGGGGATAACGCAGGAAAGAACATGTGAGCAAAAGGCCAGCAAAAGGCCAGGAACC
GTAAAAAGGCCGCGTTGCTGGCGTTTTTCCATAGGCTCCGCCCCCCTGACGAGCATCACAAAAATCGACG
CTCAAGTCAGAGGTGGCGAAACCCGACAGGACTATAAAGATACCAGGCGTTTCCCCCTGGAAGCTCCCTC
GTGCGCTCTCCTGTTCCGACCCTGCCGCTTACCGGATACCTGTCCGCCTTTCTCCCTTCGGGAAGCGTGG
CGCTTTCTCATAGCTCACGCTGTAGGTATCTCAGTTCGGTGTAGGTCGTTCGCTCCAAGCTGGGCTGTGT
GCACGAACCCCCCGTTCAGCCCGACCGCTGCGCCTTATCCGGTAACTATCGTCTTGAGTCCAACCCGGTA
AGACACGACTTATCGCCACTGGCAGCAGCCACTGGTAACAGGATTAGCAGAGCGAGGTATGTAGGCGGTG
CTACAGAGTTCTTGAAGTGGTGGCCTAACTACGGCTACACTAGAAGGACAGTATTTGGTATCTGCGCTCT
GCTGAAGCCAGTTACCTTCGGAAAAAGAGTTGGTAGCTCTTGATCCGGCAAACAAACCACCGCTGGTAGC
GGTGGTTTTTTTGTTTGCAAGCAGCAGATTACGCGCAGAAAAAAAGGATCTCAAGAAGATCCTTTGATCT
TTTCTACGGGGTCTGACGCTCAGTGGAACGAAAACTCACGTTAAGGGATTTTGGTCATGAGATTATCAAA
AAGGATCTTCACCTAGATCCTTTTAAATTAAAAATGAAGTTTTAAATCAATCTAAAGTATATATGAGTAA
ACTTGGTCTGACAGTTACCAATGCTTAATCAGTGAGGCACCTATCTCAGCGATCTGTCTATTTCGTTCAT
CCATAGTTGCCTGACTCCCCGTCGTGTAGATAACTACGATACGGGAGGGCTTACCATCTGGCCCCAGTGC
TGCAATGATACCGCGAGACCCACGCTCACCGGCTCCAGATTTATCAGCAATAAACCAGCCAGCCGGAAGG
GCCGAGCGCAGAAGTGGTCCTGCAACTTTATCCGCCTCCATCCAGTCTATTAATTGTTGCCGGGAAGCTA
GAGTAAGTAGTTCGCCAGTTAATAGTTTGCGCAACGTTGTTGCCATTGCTGCAGGCATCGTGGTGTCACG
CTCGTCGTTTGGTATGGCTTCATTCAGCTCCGGTTCCCAACGATCAAGGCGAGTTACATGATCCCCCATG
TTGTGCAAAAAAGCGGTTAGCTCCTTCGGTCCTCCGATCGTTGTCAGAAGTAAGTTGGCCGCAGTGTTAT
CACTCATGGTTATGGCAGCACTGCATAATTCTCTTACTGTCATGCCATCCGTAAGATGCTTTTCTGTGAC
TGGTGAGTACTCAACCAAGTCATTCTGAGAATAGTGTATGCGGCGACCGAGTTGCTCTTGCCCGGCGTCA
ACACGGGATAATACCGCGCCACATAGCAGAACTTTAAAAGTGCTCATCATTGGAAAACGTTCTTCGGGGC
GAAAACTCTCAAGGATCTTACCGCTGTTGAGATCCAGTTCGATGTAACCCACTCGTGCACCCAACTGATC
TTCAGCATCTTTTACTTTCACCAGCGTTTCTGGGTGAGCAAAAACAGGAAGGCAAAATGCCGCAAAAAAG
GGAATAAGGGCGACACGGAAATGTTGAATACTCATACTCTTCCTTTTTCAATATTATTGAAGCATTTATC
AGGGTTATTGTCTCATGAGCGGATACATATTTGAATGTATTTAGAAAAATAAACAAATAGGGGTTCCGCG
CACATTTCCCCGAAAAGTGCCACCTGACGTCTAAGAAACCATTATTATCATGACATTAACCTATAAAAAT
AGGCGTATCACGAGGCCCTTTCGTCTTCAAGAATTAGCTTGGCCATTGCATACGTTGTATCCATATCATA
ATATGTACATTTATATTGGCTCATGTCCAACATTACCGCCATGTTGACATTGATTATTGACTAGTTATTA
ATAGTAATCAATTACGGGGTCATTAGTTCATAGCCCATATATGGAGT
Features (pLannotate 1.2.2; 23 found; start..end, strand, type, name):
    309..512     +  promoter       CMV promoter: human cytomegalovirus (CMV) immediate early promoter
    513..688     +  LTR            5' LTR (truncated): truncated long terminal repeat from Moloney murine sarcoma virus
    810..1084    +  misc_feature   MESV Ψ (fragment): packaging signal of murine embryonic stem cell virus
   1151..1567    +  CDS            gag (truncated): truncated Moloney murine leukemia virus (MMLV) gag gene lacking the start codon
   1604..1907    +  enhancer       CMV enhancer: human cytomegalovirus immediate early enhancer
   1908..2111    +  promoter       CMV promoter: human cytomegalovirus (CMV) immediate early promoter
   2329..3045    +  CDS            EGFP: EGFP is a basic (constitutively fluorescent) green fluorescent protein published in 1996, derived from Aequorea victoria. It is reported to be a rapidly-maturing weak dimer with moderate acid sensitivity.
   3061..3123    +  CDS            H-Ras (fragment): human small GTPase proto-oncoprotein
   3137..3157    -  promoter       chicken β-actin promoter (fragment): contains a 21-bp deletion relative to the standard chicken β-actin promoter
   3265..3727    +  misc_feature   IRES: internal ribosome entry site (IRES) of the encephalomyocarditis virus (EMCV)
   3760..4359    +  CDS            PuroR: puromycin N-acetyltransferase; pac from Streptomyces alboniger; confers resistance to puromycin
   4409..4474    +  CDS            dmpM (fragment): DMPM_STRAD - Protein inferred from homology: Swiss-Prot protein existence level 3. From Streptomyces alboniger.
   4487..4558    +  CDS            Mos (fragment): MOS_MOUSE - Experimental evidence at transcript level: Swiss-Prot protein existence level 2. From Mus musculus (Mouse).
   4591..4691    +  CDS            env (fragment): murine leukemia virus gPr80 envelope polyprotein precursor; env; proteolytically cleaved into gp70SU and p15TM subunits
   4733..5158    +  LTR            3' LTR (ΔU3): self-inactivating 3' long terminal repeat (LTR) from Moloney murine leukemia virus
   5227..5267    +  CDS            rop (fragment): Rop protein, which maintains plasmids at low copy number; rop
   5369..5407    +  misc_feature   bom (fragment): basis of mobility region from pBR322
   5424..5753    +  promoter       SV40 promoter: SV40 enhancer and early promoter
   5759..5860    +  misc_feature   bom (fragment): basis of mobility region from pBR322
   6046..6634    -  rep_origin     ori: high-copy-number ColE1/pMB1/pBR322/pUC origin of replication
   6805..7665    -  CDS            AmpR: β-lactamase; bla; confers resistance to ampicillin, carbenicillin, and related antibiotics
   7666..7770    -  promoter       AmpR promoter: bla
   7956..308     +  enhancer       CMV enhancer (across the origin): human cytomegalovirus immediate early enhancer
