[The description below was written by a language model from this plasmid's Addgene catalogue record and pLannotate feature annotations shown in this document.]
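Description:
pQCXIP-EGFP-F is a self-inactivating gammaretroviral expression vector built on the Clontech pQCXIP backbone and intended for stable delivery of a membrane-targeted green fluorescent protein into mammalian cells. It is maintained in E. coli through a high-copy ColE1/pUC-type origin and an ampicillin resistance gene (β-lactamase with its own promoter). The catalogue lists a total size of about 8.05 kb, and the annotated depositor sequence is 8,027 nt.

The viral portion begins with a hybrid 5′ LTR in which a CMV enhancer/promoter is fused to a truncated murine sarcoma virus LTR, driving production of genomic RNA in packaging cells. This is followed by the Ψ packaging signal and a truncated gag segment lacking its start codon, which extends the packaging region without encoding protein. The 3′ LTR carries a U3 deletion, so after reverse transcription and integration the LTR promoter activity is lost and expression depends on the internal CMV immediate early enhancer/promoter.

That internal promoter drives a bicistronic transcript. The first cistron, cloned between NotI and EcoRI, is EGFP from Aequorea victoria joined at its C-terminus to a short H-Ras fragment that supplies the farnesylation signal, anchoring the fluorescent protein to cellular membranes. An EMCV IRES then allows translation of puromycin N-acetyltransferase from the same mRNA, so puromycin selection enriches for transduced cells that also express the reporter. Several small annotated fragments (chicken β-actin promoter, dmpM, Mos, env, rop, bom) appear to be backbone remnants or short sequence matches rather than functional elements. The stated purpose is retroviral expression of EGFP-F, which suits generating stably labelled cell lines with a fluorescent membrane outline.
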