Addgene plasmid #73014: pQCXIP-EGFP-F
Purpose: Retroviral expression of EGFP-F
Depositing lab: Michael Grusch. Depositing organization: Medical University of Vienna.
Backbone
  Vector backbone: pQCXIP
  Backbone manufacturer: Clontech
  Backbone size w/o insert (bp): 7200
  Total vector size (bp): 8050
  Vector type: Mammalian Expression, Retroviral
  Selectable markers: Puromycin
Growth in bacteria
  Bacterial resistance: Ampicillin, 100 μg/mL
  Growth temperature: 37°C
  Growth strain: NEB Stable
  Copy number: High Copy
Gene/Insert
  Gene/Insert name: EGFP-F (alt name: farnesylated enhanced green fluorescent protein)
  Species: Aequorea victoria
  Insert size (bp): 850
  Promoter: CMV
  Cloning method: Restriction Enzyme; 5′ cloning site NotI (not destroyed); 3′ cloning site EcoRI (not destroyed)
  Sequencing primers: 5′ LNCX; 3′ IRES rev
Terms and licenses: Academic/Nonprofit Terms; Industry Terms: Not Available to Industry
How to cite: pQCXIP-EGFP-F was a gift from Michael Grusch (Addgene plasmid # 73014 ; http://n2t.net/addgene:73014 ; RRID:Addgene_73014)
