>Addgene plasmid #73014 | pQCXIP-EGFP-F | addgene partial sequence | sequence record 136114 | LNCX 5'-AGCTCGTTTAGTGAACCGTCAGATC-3'
TAGAAGACACCGGGACCGATCCAGCCTCCGCGGCCGGGAACGGTGCATTGGAACGGACCTGCAGGAATTG
ATCCGCGGCCGCACCGGTAGGCCTCGTACGCTTAATTAACGGATCCGGTACCGAATTCGCGGCCGCACTC
GAGATGCTACCGGTCGCCACCATGGTGAGCAAGGGCGAGGAGCTGTTCACCGGGGTGGTGCCCATCCTGG
TCGAGCTGGACGGCGACGTAAACGGCCACAAGTTCAGCGTGTCCGGCGAGGGCGAGGGCGATGCCACCTA
CGGCAAGCTGACCCTGAAGTTCATCTGCACCACCGGCAAGCTGCCCGTGCCCTGGCCCACCCTCGTGACC
ACCCTGACCTACGGCGTGCAGTGCTTCAGCCGCTACCCCGACCACATGAAGCAGCACGACTTCTTCAAGT
CCGCCATGCCCGAAGGCTACGTCCAGGAGCGCACCATCTTCTTCAAGGACGACGGCAACTACAAGACCCG
CGCCGAGGTGAAGTTCGAGGGCGACACCCTGGTGAACCGCATCGAGCTGAAGGGCATCGACTTCAAGGAG
GACGGCAACATCCTGGGGCACAAGCTGGAGTACAACTACAACAGCCACAACGTCTATATCATGGCCGACA
AGCAGAAGAACGGCATCAAGGTGAACTTCAAGATCCGCCACAACATCGAGGACGGCAGCGTGCAGCTCGC
CGACCACTACCAGCAGAACACCCCCATCGGCGACGGCCCCGTGCTGCTGCCCGACAACCACTACCTGAGC
ACCCAGTCCGCCCTGAGCAAAGACCCCAACGAGAAGCGCGATCACATGGTCCTGCTGGAGTTCGTGACCG
CCGCCGGGATCACTCTCGGCATGGACGAGCTGTACAAGTCCGGACTCAGATCTAAGCTGAACCCTCCT
